>Addgene plasmid #64120 | MOS | addgene full sequence | sequence record 148223 | Addgene NGS results
TGGTCGTCATCTACCTGCCTGGACAGCATGGCCTGCAACGCGGGCATCCCGATGCCGCCGGAAGCGAGAA
GAATCATAATGGGGAAGGCCATCCAGCCTCGCGTCGCGAGCTAGCTGCAGTAACGCCATTTTGCAAGGCA
TGGAAAAATACCAAACCAAGAATAGAGAAGTTCAGATCAAGGGCGGGTACATGAAAATAGCTAACGTTGG
GCCAAACAGGATATCTGCGGTGAGCAGTTTCGGCCCCGGCCCGGGGCCAAGAACAGATGGTCACCGCAGT
TTCGGCCCCGGCCCGAGGCCAAGAACAGATGGTCCCCAGATATGGCCCAACCCTCAGCAGTTTCTTAAGA
CCCATCAGATGTTTCCAGGCTCCCCCAAGGACCTGAAATGACCCTGCGCCTTATTTGAATTAACCAATCA
GCCTGCTTCTCGCTTCTGTTCGCGCGCTTCTGCTTCCCGAGCTCTATAAAAGAGCTCACAACCCCTCACT
CGGCGCGCCAGTCCTCCGACAGACTGAGTCGCCCGGGTACCGCGATCGCCATGGCGGGACACCTGGCTTC
GGATTTCGCCTTCTCGCCCCCTCCAGGTGGTGGAGGTGATGGGCCAGGGGGGCCGGAGCCGGGCTGGGTT
GATCCTCGGACCTGGCTAAGCTTCCAAGGCCCTCCTGGAGGGCCAGGAATCGGGCCGGGGGTTGGGCCAG
GCTCTGAGGTGTGGGGGATTCCCCCATGCCCCCCGCCGTATGAGTTCTGTGGGGGGATGGCGTACTGTGG
GCCCCAGGTTGGAGTGGGGCTAGTGCCCCAAGGCGGCTTGGAGACCTCTCAGCCTGAGGGTGAAGCAGGA
GTCGGGGTGGAGAGCAACTCCGATGGGGCCTCCCCGGAGCCCTGCACCGTCACCCCTGGTGCCGTGAAGC
TGGAGAAGGAGAAGCTGGAGCAAAACCCGGAGGAGTCCCAGGACATCAAAGCTCTGCAGAAAGAACTCGA
GCAATTTGCCAAGCTCCTGAAGCAGAAGAGGATCACCCTGGGATATACACAGGCCGATGTGGGGCTCACC
CTGGGGGTTCTATTTGGGAAGGTATTCAGCCAAACGACCATCTGCCGCTTTGAGGCTCTGCAGCTTAGCT
TCAAGAACATGTGTAAGCTGCGGCCCTTGCTGCAGAAGTGGGTGGAGGAAGCTGACAACAATGAAAATCT
TCAGGAGATATGCAAAGCAGAAACCCTCGTGCAGGCCCGAAAGAGAAAGCGAACCAGTATCGAGAACCGA
GTGAGAGGCAACCTGGAGAATTTGTTCCTGCAGTGCCCGAAACCCACACTGCAGCAGATCAGCCACATCG
CCCAGCAGCTTGGGCTCGAGAAGGATGTGGTCCGAGTGTGGTTCTGTAACCGGCGCCAGAAGGGCAAGCG
ATCAAGCAGCGACTATGCACAACGAGAGGATTTTGAGGCTGCTGGGTCTCCTTTCTCAGGGGGACCAGTG
TCCTTTCCTCTGGCCCCAGGGCCCCATTTTGGTACCCCAGGCTATGGGAGCCCTCACTTCACTGCACTGT
ACTCCTCGGTCCCTTTCCCTGAGGGGGAAGCCTTTCCCCCTGTCTCCGTCACCACTCTGGGCTCTCCCAT
GCATTCAAACCAGTGTACTAATTATGCTCTCTTGAAATTGGCTGGAGATGTTGAGAGCAACCCAGGTCCC
ATGTACAACATGATGGAGACGGAGCTGAAGCCGCCGGGCCCGCAGCAAACTTCGGGGGGCGGCGGCGGCA
ACTCCACCGCGGCGGCGGCCGGCGGCAACCAGAAAAACAGCCCGGACCGCGTCAAGCGGCCCATGAATGC
CTTCATGGTGTGGTCCCGCGGGCAGCGGCGCAAGATGGCCCAGGAGAACCCCAAGATGCACAACTCGGAG
ATCAGCAAGCGCCTGGGCGCCGAGTGGAAACTTTTGTCGGAGACGGAGAAGCGGCCGTTCATCGACGAGG
CTAAGCGGCTGCGAGCGCTGCACATGAAGGAGCACCCGGATTATAAATACCGGCCCCGGCGGAAAACCAA
GACGCTCATGAAGAAGGATAAGTACACGCTGCCCGGCGGGCTGCTGGCCCCCGGCGGCAATAGCATGGCG
AGCGGGGTCGGGGTGGGCGCCGGCCTGGGCGCGGGCGTGAACCAGCGCATGGACAGTTACGCGCACATGA
ACGGCTGGAGCAACGGCAGCTACAGCATGATGCAGGACCAGCTGGGCTACCCGCAGCACCCGGGCCTCAA
TGCGCACGGCGCAGCGCAGATGCAGCCCATGCACCGCTACGACGTGAGCGCCCTGCAGTACAACTCCATG
ACCAGCTCGCAGACCTACATGAACGGCTCGCCCACCTACAGCATGTCCTACTCGCAGCAGGGCACCCCTG
GCATGGCTCTTGGCTCCATGGGTTCGGTGGTCAAGTCCGAGGCCAGCTCCAGCCCCCCTGTGGTTACCTC
TTCCTCCCACTCCAGGGCGCCCTGCCAGGCCGGGGACCTCCGGGACATGATCAGCATGTATCTCCCCGGC
GCCGAGGTGCCGGAACCCGCCGCCCCCAGCAGACTTCACATGTCCCAGCACTACCAGAGCGGCCCGGTGC
CCGGCACGGCCATTAACGGCACACTGCCCCTCTCACACATGACGCGTACGCGGCCGCTCGAGCAGAAACT
CATCTCAGAAGAGGATCTGGCAGCAAATGATATCCTGGATTACAAGGATGACGACGATAAGGTTTAAACG
CGTCGACAATCAACCTCTGGATTACAAAATTTGTGAAAGATTGACTGGTATTCTTAACTATGTTGCTCCT
TTTACGCTATGTGGATACGCTGCTTTAATGCCTTTGTATCATGCTATTGCTTCCCGTATGGCTTTCATTT
TCTCCTCCTTGTATAAATCCTGGTTGCTGTCTCTTTATGAGGAGTTGTGGCCCGTTGTCAGGCAACGTGG
CGTGGTGTGCACTGTGTTTGCTGACGCAACCCCCACTGGTTGGGGCATTGCCACCACCTGTCAGCTCCTT
TCCGGGACTTTCGCTTTCCCCCTCCCTATTGCCACGGCGGAACTCATCGCCGCCTGCCTTGCCCGCTGCT
GGACAGGGGCTCGGCTGTTGGGCACTGACAATTCCGTGGTGTTGTCGGGGAAGCTGACGTCCTTTCCATG
GCTGCTCGCCTGTGTTGCCACCTGGATTCTGCGCGGGACGTCCTTCTGCTACGTCCCTTCGGCCCTCAAT
CCAGCGGACCTTCCTTCCCGCGGCCTGCTGCCGGCTCTGCGGCCTCTTCCGCGTCTTCGCCTTCGCCCTC
AGACGAGTCGGATCTCCCTTTGGGCGGATCCAGACATGATAAGATACATTGATGAGTTTGGACAAACCAC
AACTAGAATGCAGTGAAAAAAATGCTTTATTTGTGAAATTTGTGATGCTATTGCTTTATTTGTAACCATT
ATAAGCTGCAATAAACAAGTTAACAACAACAATTGCATTCATTTTATGTTTCAGGTTCAGGGGGAGGTGT
GGGAGGTTTTTTAAAGCAAGTAAAACCTCTACAAATGTGGTATGGCTGATTATGATCCGGCTGCCTCGCG
CGTTTCGGTGATGACGGTGAAAACCTCTGACACATGCAGCTCCCGGAGACGGTCACAGCTTGTCTGTAAG
CGGATGCCGGGAGCAGACAAGCCCGTCAGGGCGCGTCAGCGGGTGTTGGCGGGTGTCGGGGCGCAGCCAT
GAGGTCGACTCTACTAGAGGATCGATCCCCGCCCCGGACGAACTAAACCTGACTACGACATCTCTGCCCC
TTCTTCGCGGGGCAGTGCATGTAATCCCTTCAGTTGGTTGGTACAACTTGCCAACTGGGCCCTGTTCCAC
ATGTGACACGGGGGGGGACCAAACACAAAGGGGTTCTCTGACTGTAGTTGACATCCTTATAAATGGATGT
GCACATTTGCCAACACTGAGTGGCTTTCATCCTGGAGCAGACTTTGCAGTCTGTGGACTGCAACACAACA
TTGCCTTTATGTGTAACTCTTGGCTGAAGCTCTTACACCAATGCTGGGGGACATGTACCTCCCAGGGGCC
CAGGAAGACTACGGGAGGCTACACCAACGTCAATCAGAGGGGCCTGTGTAGCTACCGATAAGCGGACCCT
CAAGAGGGCATTAGCAATAGTGTTTATAAGGCCCCCTTGTTAACCCTAAACGGGTAGCATATGCTTCCCG
GGTAGTAGTATATACTATCCAGACTAACCCTAATTCAATAGCATATGTTACCCAACGGGAAGCATATGCT
ATCGAATTAGGGTTAGTAAAAGGGTCCTAAGGAACAGCGATATCTCCCACCCCATGAGCTGTCACGGTTT
TATTTACATGGGGTCAGGATTCCACGAGGGTAGTGAACCATTTTAGTCACAAGGGCAGTGGCTGAAGATC
AAGGAGCGGGCAGTGAACTCTCCTGAATCTTCGCCTGCTTCTTCATTCTCCTTCGTTTAGCTAATAGAAT
AACTGCTGAGTTGTGAACAGTAAGGTGTATGTGAGGTGCTCGAAAACAAGGTTTCAGGTGACGCCCCCAG
AATAAAATTTGGACGGGGGGTTCAGTGGTGGCATTGTGCTATGACACCAATATAACCCTCACAAACCCCT
TGGGCAATAAATACTAGTGTAGGAATGAAACATTCTGAATATCTTTAACAATAGAAATCCATGGGGTGGG
GACAAGCCGTAAAGACTGGATGTCCATCTCACACGAATTTATGGCTATGGGCAACACATAATCCTAGTGC
AATATGATACTGGGGTTATTAAGATGTGTCCCAGGCAGGGACCAAGACAGGTGAACCATGTTGTTACACT
CTATTTGTAACAAGGGGAAAGAGAGTGGACGCCGACAGCAGCGGACTCCACTGGTTGTCTCTAACACCCC
CGAAAATTAAACGGGGCTCCACGCCAATGGGGCCCATAAACAAAGACAAGTGGCCACTCTTTTTTTTGAA
ATTGTGGAGTGGGGGCACGCGTCAGCCCCCACACGCCGCCCTGCGGTTTTGGACTGTAAAATAAGGGTGT
AATAACTTGGCTGATTGTAACCCCGCTAACCACTGCGGTCAAACCACTTGCCCACAAAACCACTAATGGC
ACCCCGGGGAATACCTGCATAAGTAGGTGGGCGGGCCAAGATAGGGGCGCGATTGCTGCGATCTGGAGGA
CAAATTACACACACTTGCGCCTGAGCGCCAAGCACAGGGTTGTTGGTCCTCATATTCACGAGGTCGCTGA
GAGCACGGTGGGCTAATGTTGCCATGGGTAGCATATACTACCCAAATATCTGGATAGCATATGCTATCCT
AATCTATATCTGGGTAGCATAGGCTATCCTAATCTATATCTGGGTAGCATATGCTATCCTAATCTATATC
TGGGTAGTATATGCTATCCTAATTTATATCTGGGTAGCATAGGCTATCCTAATCTATATCTGGGTAGCAT
ATGCTATCCTAATCTATATCTGGGTAGTATATGCTATCCTAATCTGTATCCGGGTAGCATATGCTATCCT
AATAGAGATTAGGGTAGTATATGCTATCCTAATTTATATCTGGGTAGCATATACTACCCAAATATCTGGA
TAGCATATGCTATCCTAATCTATATCTGGGTAGCATATGCTATCCTAATCTATATCTGGGTAGCATAGGC
TATCCTAATCTATATCTGGGTAGCATATGCTATCCTAATCTATATCTGGGTAGTATATGCTATCCTAATT
TATATCTGGGTAGCATAGGCTATCCTAATCTATATCTGGGTAGCATATGCTATCCTAATCTATATCTGGG
TAGTATATGCTATCCTAATCTGTATCCGGGTAGCATATGCTATCCTCATGCATATACAGTCAGCATATGA
TACCCAGTAGTAGAGTGGGAGTGCTATCCTTTGCATATGCCGCCACCTCCCAAGGGGGCGTGAATTTTCG
CTGCTTGTCCTTTTCCTGCTGGTTGCTCCCATTCTTAGGTGAATTTAAGGAGGCCAGGCTAAAGCCGTCG
CATGTCTGATTGCTCACCAGGTAAATGTCGCTAATGTTTTCCAACGCGAGAAGGTGTTGAGCGCGGAGCT
GAGTGACGTGACAACATGGGTATGCCCAATTGCCCCATGTTGGGAGGACGAAAATGGTGACAAGACAGAT
GGCCAGAAATACACCAACAGCACGCATGATGTCTACTGGGGATTTATTCTTTAGTGCGGGGGAATACACG
GCTTTTAATACGATTGAGGGCGTCTCCTAACAAGTTACATCACTCCTGCCCTTCCTCACCCTCATCTCCA
TCACCTCCTTCATCTCCGTCATCTCCGTCATCACCCTCCGCGGCAGCCCCTTCCACCATAGGTGGAAACC
AGGGAGGCAAATCTACTCCATCGTCAAAGCTGCACACAGTCACCCTGATATTGCAGGTAGGAGCGGGCTT
TGTCATAACAAGGTCCTTAATCGCATCCTTCAAAACCTCAGCAAATATATGAGTTTGTAAAAAGACCATG
AAATAACAGACAATGGACTCCCTTAGCGGGCCAGGTTGTGGGCCGGGTCCAGGGGCCATTCCAAAGGGGA
GACGACTCAATGGTGTAAGACGACATTGTGGAATAGCAAGGGCAGTTCCTCGCCTTAGGTTGTAAAGGGA
GGTCTTACTACCTCCATATACGAACACACCGGCGACCCAAGTTCCTTCGTCGGTAGTCCTTTCTACGTGA
CTCCTAGCCAGGAGAGCTCTTAAACCTTCTGCAATGTTCTCAAATTTCGGGTTGGAACCTCCTTGACCAC
GATGCTTTCCAAACCACCCTCCTTTTTTGCGCCTGCCTCCATCACCCTGACCCCGGGGTCCAGTGCTTGG
GCCTTCTCCTGGGTCATCTGCGGGGCCCTGCTCTATCGCTCCCGGGGGCACGTCAGGCTCACCATCTGGG
CCACCTTCTTGGTGGTATTCAAAATAATCGGCTTCCCCTACAGGGTGGAAAAATGGCCTTCTACCTGGAG
GGGGCCTGCGCGGTGGAGACCCGGATGATGATGACTGACTACTGGGACTCCTGGGCCTCTTTTCTCCACG
TCCACGACCTCTCCCCCTGGCTCTTTCACGACTTCCCCCCCTGGCTCTTTCACGTCCTCTACCCCGGCGG
CCTCCACTACCTCCTCGACCCCGGCCTCCACTACCTCCTCGACCCCGGCCTCCACTGCCTCCTCGACCCC
GGCCTCCACCTCCTGCTCCTGCCCCTCCTGCTCCTGCCCCTCCTCCTGCTCCTGCCCCTCCTGCTCCTGC
CCCTCCCGCTCCTGCTCCTGCTCCTGTTCCACCGTGGGTCCCTTTGCAGCCAATGCAACTTGGACGTTTT
TGGGGTCTCCGGACACCATCTCTATGTCTTGGCCCTGATCCTGAGCCGCCCGGGGCTCCTGGTCTTCCGC
CTCCTCGTCCTCGTCCTCTTCCCCGTCCTCGTCCATGGTTATCACCCCCTCTTCTTTGAGGTCCACTGCC
GCCGGAGCCTTCTGGTCCAGATGTGTCTCCCTTCTCTCCTAGGCCATTTCCAGGTCCTGTACCTGGCCCC
TCGTCAGACATGATTCACACTAAAAGAGATCAATAGACATCTTTATTAGACGACGCTCAGTGAATACAGG
GAGTGCAGACTCCTGCCCCCTCCAACAGCCCCCCCACCCTCATCCCCTTCATGGTCGCTGTCAGACAGAT
CCAGGTCTGAAAATTCCCCATCCTCCGAACCATCCTCGTCCTCATCACCAATTACTCGCAGCCCGGAAAA
CTCCCGCTGAACATCCTCAAGATTTGCGTCCTGAGCCTCAAGCCAGGCCTCAAATTCCTCGTCCCCCTTT
TTGCTGGACGGTAGGGATGGGGATTCTCGGGACCCCTCCTCTTCCTCTTCAAGGTCACCAGACAGAGATG
CTACTGGGGCAACGGAAGAAAAGCTGGGTGCGGCCTGTGAGGATCAGCTTATCGATGATAAGCTGTCAAA
CATGAGAATTCTTGAAGACGAAAGGGCCTCGTGATACGCCTATTTTTATAGGTTAATGTCATGATAATAA
TGGTTTCTTAGACGTCAGGTGGCACTTTTCGGGGAAATGTGCGCGGAACCCCTATTTGTTTATTTTTCTA
AATACATTCAAATATGTATCCGCTCATGAGACAATAACCCTGATAAATGCTTCAATAATATTGAAAAAGG
AAGAGTATGAGTATTCAACATTTCCGTGTCGCCCTTATTCCCTTTTTTGCGGCATTTTGCCTTCCTGTTT
TTGCTCACCCAGAAACGCTGGTGAAAGTAAAAGATGCTGAAGATCAGTTGGGTGCACGAGTGGGTTACAT
CGAACTGGATCTCAACAGCGGTAAGATCCTTGAGAGTTTTCGCCCCGAAGAACGTTTTCCAATGATGAGC
ACTTTTAAAGTTCTGCTATGTGGCGCGGTATTATCCCGTGTTGACGCCGGGCAAGAGCAACTCGGTCGCC
GCATACACTATTCTCAGAATGACTTGGTTGAGTACTCACCAGTCACAGAAAAGCATCTTACGGATGGCAT
GACAGTAAGAGAATTATGCAGTGCTGCCATAACCATGAGTGATAACACTGCGGCCAACTTACTTCTGACA
ACGATCGGAGGACCGAAGGAGCTAACCGCTTTTTTGCACAACATGGGGGATCATGTAACTCGCCTTGATC
GTTGGGAACCGGAGCTGAATGAAGCCATACCAAACGACGAGCGTGACACCACGATGCCTGCAGCAATGGC
AACAACGTTGCGCAAACTATTAACTGGCGAACTACTTACTCTAGCTTCCCGGCAACAATTAATAGACTGG
ATGGAGGCGGATAAAGTTGCAGGACCACTTCTGCGCTCGGCCCTTCCGGCTGGCTGGTTTATTGCTGATA
AATCTGGAGCCGGTGAGCGTGGGTCTCGCGGTATCATTGCAGCACTGGGGCCAGATGGTAAGCCCTCCCG
TATCGTAGTTATCTACACGACGGGGAGTCAGGCAACTATGGATGAACGAAATAGACAGATCGCTGAGATA
GGTGCCTCACTGATTAAGCATTGGTAACTGTCAGACCAAGTTTACTCATATATACTTTAGATTGATTTAA
AACTTCATTTTTAATTTAAAAGGATCTAGGTGAAGATCCTTTTTGATAATCTCATGACCAAAATCCCTTA
ACGTGAGTTTTCGTTCCACTGAGCGTCAGACCCCGTAGAAAAGATCAAAGGATCTTCTTGAGATCCTTTT
TTTCTGCGCGTAATCTGCTGCTTGCAAACAAAAAAACCACCGCTACCAGCGGTGGTTTGTTTGCCGGATC
AAGAGCTACCAACTCTTTTTCCGAAGGTAACTGGCTTCAGCAGAGCGCAGATACCAAATACTGTCCTTCT
AGTGTAGCCGTAGTTAGGCCACCACTTCAAGAACTCTGTAGCACCGCCTACATACCTCGCTCTGCTAATC
CTGTTACCAGTGGCTGCTGCCAGTGGCGATAAGTCGTGTCTTACCGGGTTGGACTCAAGACGATAGTTAC
CGGATAAGGCGCAGCGGTCGGGCTGAACGGGGGGTTCGTGCACACAGCCCAGCTTGGAGCGAACGACCTA
CACCGAACTGAGATACCTACAGCGTGAGCTATGAGAAAGCGCCACGCTTCCCGAAGGGAGAAAGGCGGAC
AGGTATCCGGTAAGCGGCAGGGTCGGAACAGGAGAGCGCACGAGGGAGCTTCCAGGGGGAAACGCCTGGT
ATCTTTATAGTCCTGTCGGGTTTCGCCACCTCTGACTTGAGCGTCGATTTTTGTGATGCTCGTCAGGGGG
GCGGAGCCTATGGAAAAACGCCAGCAACGCGGCCTTTTTACGGTTCCTGGCCTTTTGCTGGCCTTGAAGC
TGTCCCTGA
Features (pLannotate 1.2.2; 19 found; start..end, strand, type, name):
    120..527     +  promoter       SFFV promoter: spleen focus-forming virus long terminal repeat (LTR) promoter
    541..1620    +  CDS            POU5F1: PO5F1_HUMAN - Also known as OCT3, OCT4, OTF3. Experimental evidence at protein level: Swiss-Prot protein existence level 1. Transcription factor that binds to the octamer motif (5'- ATTTGCAT-3'). Forms a trimeric complex with SOX2 or SOX15 on DNA and controls the expression of a number of genes involved in embryonic development such as YES1, FGF4, UTF1 and ZFP206. Critical for early embryogenesis and for embryonic stem cell pluripotency. From Homo sapiens (Human).
   1621..1680    +  CDS            E2A: 2A peptide from equine rhinitis A virus polyprotein Eukaryotic ribosomes fail to insert a peptide bond between the Gly and Pro residues, yielding separate polypeptides.
   1681..2631    +  CDS            SOX2: SOX2_HUMAN - Experimental evidence at protein level: Swiss-Prot protein existence level 1. Transcription factor that forms a trimeric complex with OCT4 on DNA and controls the expression of a number of genes involved in embryonic development such as YES1, FGF4, UTF1 and ZFP206 (By similarity). Binds to the proximal enhancer region of NANOG (By similarity). Critical for early embryogenesis and for embryonic stem cell pluripotency (PubMed:18035408). Downstream SRRT target that mediates the promotion of neural stem cell self-renewal (By similarity). Keeps neural cells undifferentiated by countera
   2698..2722    +  CDS            3xFLAG (fragment): three tandem FLAG® epitope tags
   2738..3315    +  misc_feature   WPRE: woodchuck hepatitis virus posttranscriptional regulatory element
   3317..3451    -  polyA_signal   SV40 poly(A) signal: SV40 polyadenylation signal
   3474..3557    -  CDS            large T antigen (fragment): large T antigen from SV40 (simian virus 40)
   3560..3600    +  CDS            rop (fragment): Rop protein, which maintains plasmids at low copy number; rop
   4179..5968    -  rep_origin     oriP: Epstein-Barr virus oriP replication origin (Yates et al., 2000)
   5969..6187    -  CDS            gL (fragment): GL_EBVB9 - Experimental evidence at protein level: Swiss-Prot protein existence level 1. The heterodimer glycoprotein H-glycoprotein L is required for the fusion of viral and plasma membranes leading to virus entry into the host cell. Acts as a functional inhibitor of gH and maintains gH in an inhibited form. Upon binding to host integrins, gL dissociates from gH leading to activation of the viral fusion glycoproteins gB and gH. Fusion of EBV with B-lymphocytes requires the additional receptor- binding protein gp42, which forms a complex with gH/gL. The heterodimer gH/gL targets also host EPHA
   6270..7274    -  CDS            EBNA1 (fragment): Epstein-Barr nuclear antigen 1, also known as EBNA-1 crucial for latent viral infection, and for episomal amplification of vectors containing the oriP origin (Okita et al., 2013)
   7234..7571    -  CDS            EBNA1 (fragment): Epstein-Barr nuclear antigen 1, also known as EBNA-1 crucial for latent viral infection, and for episomal amplification of vectors containing the oriP origin (Okita et al., 2013)
   7609..7953    -  CDS            BRRF2_EBVB9 (fragment): Protein inferred from homology: Swiss-Prot protein existence level 3. From Epstein-Barr virus (strain B95-8) (HHV-4) (Human herpesvirus 4).
   7956..7979    -  promoter       tet promoter (fragment): E. coli promoter for tetracycline efflux protein gene
   8092..8196    +  promoter       AmpR promoter: bla
   8197..9057    +  CDS            AmpR: β-lactamase; bla; confers resistance to ampicillin, carbenicillin, and related antibiotics
   9228..9816    +  rep_origin     ori: high-copy-number ColE1/pMB1/pBR322/pUC origin of replication
   9862..109     -  CDS            TcR (fragment) (across the origin): tetracycline efflux protein; tet; confers resistance to tetracycline
