[The description below was written by a language model from this plasmid's Addgene catalogue record and pLannotate feature annotations shown in this document.]
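Description:
MOS is a mammalian expression plasmid built on a modified pCEP4 backbone, an Epstein-Barr virus-based episomal vector. It carries the EBV oriP replication origin and the EBNA1 coding region (annotated as two adjoining fragments). Together these let the plasmid replicate and persist as an extrachromosomal episome in human cells rather than relying on genomic integration. In bacteria it is propagated through a high-copy ColE1/pUC-type origin and selected with ampicillin via the bla gene. No mammalian drug-selection cassette appears in the feature table. Short fragments of tet, rop, SV40 large T and flanking EBV genes are backbone remnants.

The payload is a single bicistronic cassette driven by the spleen focus-forming virus (SFFV) LTR promoter. Human OCT4 (POU5F1) is joined in frame to human SOX2 through an E2A peptide from equine rhinitis A virus, so ribosomal skipping yields the two transcription factors as separate proteins from one transcript. A WPRE downstream of the coding region enhances transcript processing and expression. An SV40 polyadenylation signal follows it, though it is annotated on the opposite strand.

The catalogue lists C-terminal Myc and HA tags on the insert, but the feature table shows only a short 3xFLAG-like fragment after SOX2, so the tagging is not confirmed by the annotation. The sequenced record is 9,879 nt, somewhat shorter than the catalogued total of 10,503 bp.

The associated publication concerns integration-free reprogramming of adult human blood cells into induced pluripotent stem cells under feeder-free, xeno-free conditions, and this plasmid supplies the OCT4 and SOX2 factors.
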