Addgene plasmid #64120: MOS
Purpose: A modified episomal (EBNA1/oriP) vector expressing human OCT4 and SOX2 genes
Depositing lab: Linzhao Cheng. Publication: A Facile Method to Establish Human Induced Pluripotent Stem Cells From Adult Blood Cells Under Feeder-Free and Xeno-Free Culture Conditions: A Clinically Compliant Approach. Chou BK, Gu H, Gao Y, Dowey SN, Wang Y, Shi J, Li Y, Ye Z, Cheng T, Cheng L. Stem Cells Transl Med. 2015 Mar 5. pii: sctm.2014-0214. 10.5966/sctm.2014-0214 PubMed 25742692.
Backbone
  Vector backbone: pCEP4
  Total vector size (bp): 10503
  Vector type: Mammalian Expression
Growth in bacteria
  Bacterial resistance: Ampicillin, 100 μg/mL
  Growth temperature: 37°C
  Growth strain: Top10
  Copy number: Unknown
Gene/Insert
  Gene/Insert name: OCT4-2A-SOX2
  Species: H. sapiens (human)
  Insert size (bp): 2091
  Entrez Gene: POU5F1 (a.k.a. OCT3, OCT4, OCT4Borf1, OTF-3, OTF3, OTF4, Oct-3, Oct-4, Oct3/4); SOX2 (a.k.a. ANOP3, MCOPS3)
  Promoter: SFFV
  Tag / fusion protein: Myc (C terminal on insert); HA (C terminal on insert)
  Cloning method: Restriction Enzyme; 5′ cloning site AsiSI (unknown if destroyed); 3′ cloning site PmeI (unknown if destroyed)
  Sequencing primers: 5′ 5-AGGCATGGAAAAATACCAAA, or 5-TAACCAATCAGCCTGCTTCT
Terms and licenses: Academic/Nonprofit Terms; Industry Terms: Not Available to Industry
How to cite: MOS was a gift from Linzhao Cheng (Addgene plasmid # 64120 ; http://n2t.net/addgene:64120 ; RRID:Addgene_64120)
