>Addgene plasmid #64120 | MOS | depositor partial sequence | sequence record 107521 | OCT4-2A-SOX2
ATGGCGGGACACCTGGCTTCGGATTTCGCCTTCTCGCCCCCTCCAGGTGGTGGAGGTGATGGGCCAGGGG
GGCCGGAGCCGGGCTGGGTTGATCCTCGGACCTGGCTAAGCTTCCAAGGCCCTCCTGGAGGGCCAGGAAT
CGGGCCGGGGGTTGGGCCAGGCTCTGAGGTGTGGGGGATTCCCCCATGCCCCCCGCCGTATGAGTTCTGT
GGGGGGATGGCGTACTGTGGGCCCCAGGTTGGAGTGGGGCTAGTGCCCCAAGGCGGCTTGGAGACCTCTC
AGCCTGAGGGTGAAGCAGGAGTCGGGGTGGAGAGCAACTCCGATGGGGCCTCCCCGGAGCCCTGCACCGT
CACCCCTGGTGCCGTGAAGCTGGAGAAGGAGAAGCTGGAGCAAAACCCGGAGGAGTCCCAGGACATCAAA
GCTCTGCAGAAAGAACTCGAGCAATTTGCCAAGCTCCTGAAGCAGAAGAGGATCACCCTGGGATATACAC
AGGCCGATGTGGGGCTCACCCTGGGGGTTCTATTTGGGAAGGTATTCAGCCAAACGACCATCTGCCGCTT
TGAGGCTCTGCAGCTTAGCTTCAAGAACATGTGTAAGCTGCGGCCCTTGCTGCAGAAGTGGGTGGAGGAA
GCTGACAACAATGAAAATCTTCAGGAGATATGCAAAGCAGAAACCCTCGTGCAGGCCCGAAAGAGAAAGC
GAACCAGTATCGAGAACCGAGTGAGAGGCAACCTGGAGAATTTGTTCCTGCAGTGCCCGAAACCCACACT
GCAGCAGATCAGCCACATCGCCCAGCAGCTTGGGCTCGAGAAGGATGTGGTCCGAGTGTGGTTCTGTAAC
CGGCGCCAGAAGGGCAAGCGATCAAGCAGCGACTATGCACAACGAGAGGATTTTGAGGCTGCTGGGTCTC
CTTTCTCAGGGGGACCAGTGTCCTTTCCTCTGGCCCCAGGGCCCCATTTTGGTACCCCAGGCTATGGGAG
CCCTCACTTCACTGCACTGTACTCCTCGGTCCCTTTCCCTGAGGGGGAAGCCTTTCCCCCTGTCTCCGTC
ACCACTCTGGGCTCTCCCATGCATTCAAACCAGTGTACTAATTATGCTCTCTTGAAATTGGCTGGAGATG
TTGAGAGCAACCCAGGTCCCATGTACAACATGATGGAGACGGAGCTGAAGCCGCCGGGCCCGCAGCAAAC
TTCGGGGGGCGGCGGCGGCAACTCCACCGCGGCGGCGGCCGGCGGCAACCAGAAAAACAGCCCGGACCGC
GTCAAGCGGCCCATGAATGCCTTCATGGTGTGGTCCCGCGGGCAGCGGCGCAAGATGGCCCAGGAGAACC
CCAAGATGCACAACTCGGAGATCAGCAAGCGCCTGGGCGCCGAGTGGAAACTTTTGTCGGAGACGGAGAA
GCGGCCGTTCATCGACGAGGCTAAGCGGCTGCGAGCGCTGCACATGAAGGAGCACCCGGATTATAAATAC
CGGCCCCGGCGGAAAACCAAGACGCTCATGAAGAAGGATAAGTACACGCTGCCCGGCGGGCTGCTGGCCC
CCGGCGGCAATAGCATGGCGAGCGGGGTCGGGGTGGGCGCCGGCCTGGGCGCGGGCGTGAACCAGCGCAT
GGACAGTTACGCGCACATGAACGGCTGGAGCAACGGCAGCTACAGCATGATGCAGGACCAGCTGGGCTAC
CCGCAGCACCCGGGCCTCAATGCGCACGGCGCAGCGCAGATGCAGCCCATGCACCGCTACGACGTGAGCG
CCCTGCAGTACAACTCCATGACCAGCTCGCAGACCTACATGAACGGCTCGCCCACCTACAGCATGTCCTA
CTCGCAGCAGGGCACCCCTGGCATGGCTCTTGGCTCCATGGGTTCGGTGGTCAAGTCCGAGGCCAGCTCC
AGCCCCCCTGTGGTTACCTCTTCCTCCCACTCCAGGGCGCCCTGCCAGGCCGGGGACCTCCGGGACATGA
TCAGCATGTATCTCCCCGGCGCCGAGGTGCCGGAACCCGCCGCCCCCAGCAGACTTCACATGTCCCAGCA
CTACCAGAGCGGCCCGGTGCCCGGCACGGCCATTAACGGCACACTGCCCCTCTCACACATG
