>Addgene plasmid #64120 | MOS | addgene partial sequence | sequence record 126710 | WPRE-R 5'-CATAGCGTAAAAGGAGCAACA-3'
AATTTTGTAATCCAGAGGTTGATTGTCGACGCGTTTAAACCTTATCGTCGTCATCCTTGTAATCCAGGAT
ATCATTTGCTGCCAGATCCTCTTCTGAGATGAGTTTCTGCTCGAGCGGCCGCGTACGCGTCATGTGTGAG
AGGGGCAGTGTGCCGTTAATGGCCGTGCCGGGCACCGGGCCGCTCTGGTAGTGCTGGGACATGTGAAGTC
TGCTGGGGGCGGCGGGTTCCGGCACCTCGGCGCCGGGGAGATACATGCTGATCATGTCCCGGAGGTCCCC
GGCCTGGCAGGGCGCCCTGGAGTGGGAGGAAGAGGTAACCACAGGGGGGCTGGAGCTGGCCTCGGACTTG
ACCACCGAACCCATGGAGCCAAGAGCCATGCCAGGGGTGCCCTGCTGCGAGTAGGACATGCTGTAGGTGG
GCGAGCCGTTCATGTAGGTCTGCGAGCTGGTCATGGAGTTGTACTGCAGGGCGCTCACGTCGTAGCGGTG
CATGGGCTGCATCTGCGCTGCGCCGTGCGCATTGAGGCCCGGGTGCTGCGGGTAGCCCAGCTGGTCCTGC
ATCATGCTGTAGCTGCCGTTGCTCCAGCCGTTCATGTGCGCGTAACTGTCCATGCGCTGGTTCACGCCCG
CGCCCAGGCCGGCGCCCACCCCGACCCCGCTCGCCATGCTATTGCCGCCGGGGGCCAGCAGCCCGCCGGG
CAGCGTGTACTTATCCTTCTTCATGAGCGTCTTGGTTTTCCGCCGGGGCCGGTATTTATAATCCGGGTGC
TCCTTCATGTGCAGCGCTCGCAGCCGCTTAGCCTCGTCGATGAACGGCCGCTTCTCCGTCTCCGACAA
