>Addgene plasmid #64120 | MOS | addgene partial sequence | sequence record 126712 | SFFVpro-F 5'-CTTCTGCTTCCCGAGCTCTA-3'
TCCTCCGACAGACTGAGTCGCCCGGGTACCGCGATCGCCATGGCGGGACACCTGGCTTCGGATTTCGCCT
TCTCGCCCCCTCCAGGTGGTGGAGGTGATGGGCCAGGGGGGCCGGAGCCGGGCTGGGTTGATCCTCGGAC
CTGGCTAAGCTTCCAAGGCCCTCCTGGAGGGCCAGGAATCGGGCCGGGGGTTGGGCCAGGCTCTGAGGTG
TGGGGGATTCCCCCATGCCCCCCGCCGTATGAGTTCTGTGGGGGGATGGCGTACTGTGGGCCCCAGGTTG
GAGTGGGGCTAGTGCCCCAAGGCGGCTTGGAGACCTCTCAGCCTGAGGGTGAAGCAGGAGTCGGGGTGGA
GAGCAACTCCGATGGGGCCTCCCCGGAGCCCTGCACCGTCACCCCTGGTGCCGTGAAGCTGGAGAAGGAG
AAGCTGGAGCAAAACCCGGAGGAGTCCCAGGACATCAAAGCTCTGCAGAAAGAACTCGAGCAATTTGCCA
AGCTCCTGAAGCAGAAGAGGATCACCCTGGGATATACACAGGCCGATGTGGGGCTCACCCTGG
